>Addgene plasmid #153353 | Auxiliary B | addgene full sequence | sequence record 314739 | Addgene NGS Result
CCATATGCAGGTGCTGCAGTCCGGCAAAAAAGGGCAAGGTGTCACCACCCTGCCCTTTTTCTTTAAAACC
GAAAAGATTACTTCGCGTTATGCAGGCTTCCTCGCTCACTGACTCGCTGCGCTCGGTCGTTCGGCTGCGG
CGAGCGGTATCAGCTCACTCAAAGGCGGTAATACGGTTATCCACAGAATCAGGGGATAACGCAGGAAAGA
ACATGTGAGCAAAAGGCCAGCAAAAGGCCAGGAACCGTAAAAAGGCCGCGTTGCTGGCGTTTTTCCACAG
GCTCCGCCCCCCTGACGAGCATCACAAAAATCGACGCTCAAGTCAGAGGTGGCGAAACCCGACAGGACTA
TAAAGATACCAGGCGTTTCCCCCTGGAAGCTCCCTCGTGCGCTCTCCTGTTCCGACCCTGCCGCTTACCG
GATACCTGTCCGCCTTTCTCCCTTCGGGAAGCGTGGCGCTTTCTCATAGCTCACGCTGTAGGTATCTCAG
TTCGGTGTAGGTCGTTCGCTCCAAGCTGGGCTGTGTGCACGAACCCCCCGTTCAGCCCGACCGCTGCGCC
TTATCCGGTAACTATCGTCTTGAGTCCAACCCGGTAAGACACGACTTATCGCCACTGGCAGCAGCCACTG
GTAACAGGATTAGCAGAGCGAGGTATGTAGGCGGTGCTACAGAGTTCTTGAAGTGGTGGCCTAACTACGG
CTACACTAGAAGAACAGTATTTGGTATCTGCGCTCTGCTGAAGCCAGTTACCTTCGGAAAAAGAGTTGGT
AGCTCTTGATCCGGCAAACAAACCACCGCTGGTAGCGGTGGTTTTTTTGTTTGCAAGCAGCAGATTACGC
GCAGAAAAAAAGGATCTCAAGAAGATCCTTTGATCTTTTCTACGGGGTCTGACGCTCAGTGGAACGAAAA
CTCACGTTAAGGGATTTTGGTCATGAGATTATCAAAAAGGATCTTCACCTAGATCCTTTTAAATTAAAAA
TGAAGTTTTAAATCAATCTAAAGTATATATGAGTAAACTTGGTCTGACAGCTCGAGGCTTGGATTCTCAC
CAATAAAAAACGCCCGGCGGCAACCGAGCGTTCTGAACAAATCCAGATGGAGTTCTGAGGTCATTACTGG
ATCTATCAACAGGAGTCCAAGCGAGCTCGATATCAAATTAGAAAAACTCATCGAGCATCAAATGAAACTG
CAATTTATTCATATCAGGATTATCAATACCATATTTTTGAAAAAGCCGTTTCTGTAATGAAGGAGAAAAC
TCACCGAGGCAGTTCCATAGGATGGCAAGATCCTGGTATCGGTCTGCGATTCCGACTCGTCCAACATCAA
TACAACCTATTAATTTCCCCTCGTCAAAAATAAGGTTATCAAGTGAGAAATCACCATGAGTGACGACTGA
ATCCGGTGAGAATGGCAAAAGTTTATGCATTTCTTTCCAGACTTGTTCAACAGGCCAGCCATTACGCTCG
TCATCAAAATCACTCGCATCAACCAAACCGTTATTCATTCGTGATTGCGCCTGAGCGAGACGAAATACGC
GATCGCTGTTAAAAGGACAATTACAAACAGGAATCGAATGCAACCGGCGCAGGAACACTGCCAGCGCATC
AACAATATTTTCACCTGAATCAGGATATTCTTCTAATACCTGGAATGCTGTTTTCCCTGGGATCGCAGTG
GTGAGTAACCATGCATCATCAGGAGTACGGATAAAATGCTTGATGGTCGGAAGAGGCATAAATTCCGTCA
GCCAGTTTAGTCTGACCATCTCATCTGTAACATCATTGGCAACGCTACCTTTGCCATGTTTCAGAAACAA
CTCTGGCGCATCGGGCTTCCCATACAATCGGTAGATTGTCGCACCTGATTGCCCGACATTATCGCGAGCC
CATTTATACCCATATAAATCAGCATCCATGTTGGAATTTAATCGCGGCCTTGAGCAAGACGTTTCCCGTT
GAATATGGCTCATTTTAGCTTCCTTAGCTCCTGAAAATCTCGATAACTCAAAAAATACGCCCGGTAGTGA
TCTTATTTCATTATGGTGAAAGTTGGAACCTCTTACGTGCCCGATCAACTCGAGTGCCACCTGACGTCTA
AGAAACCATTATTATCATGACATTAACCTATAAAAATAGGCGTATCACGAGGCAGAATTTCAGATAAAAA
AAATCCTTAGCTTTCGCTAAGGATGATTTCTGGAATTCCACCTGCATATCGCTGTCAAGAGACCGTATGA
GGTGGATGGTGTGCTGCGTGGCCAAAC
Features (pLannotate 1.2.2; 6 found; start..end, strand, type, name):
     20..77      +  terminator     his operon terminator: This putative transcriptin terminator from the E. coli his operon has a 2-bp deletion introduced during synthesis. Its efficiency has not been determined.
    272..860     -  rep_origin     ori: high-copy-number ColE1/pMB1/pBR322/pUC origin of replication
   1043..1137    -  terminator     lambda t0 terminator: transcription terminator from phage lambda
   1158..1973    -  CDS            KanR: aminoglycoside phosphotransferase; aph(3')-Ia; confers resistance to kanamycin in bacteria or G418 (Geneticin®) in eukaryotes
   1974..2071    -  promoter       cat promoter: promoter of the E. coli cat gene encoding chloramphenicol acetyltransferase
   2157..2200    -  terminator     bacterial terminator: putative bacterial transcription terminator
