[The description below was written by a language model from this plasmid's Addgene catalogue record and pLannotate feature annotations shown in this document.]
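Description:
Auxiliary B is a small synthetic-biology helper plasmid from the Mobius Assembly for Plant Systems toolkit. It is built on the "Aux" backbone (2,217 bp without insert; the sequenced record is 2,267 nt in total) and is maintained in E. coli as a high-copy plasmid through a ColE1/pUC-type origin of replication. Selection is by kanamycin, conferred by an aph(3')-Ia aminoglycoside phosphotransferase gene that, according to the feature annotation, is driven by the cat gene promoter and followed by the phage lambda t0 terminator.

The payload is a 50 bp synthetic sequence called End-to-End linker 4B, introduced by Gibson cloning. It encodes no protein or regulatory function of its own. The record gives its purpose as supplying this linker for level 2 cloning, the stage of a hierarchical assembly scheme at which several transcription units are combined into a multigene construct. In such systems, an end linker is generally used to close the gap between the last assembled unit and the acceptor vector, though the record does not spell out the exact overhangs or restriction sites involved. The automated annotation does not label the linker itself. It does identify a his operon terminator and a further putative bacterial terminator lying on either side of the sequence origin, outside the replication and resistance modules. These probably insulate the cloning region from read-through transcription, although the record does not confirm where the linker sits. The plasmid carries no plant or other eukaryotic expression elements and serves purely as a donor part for assembly reactions.
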