Addgene plasmid #153353: Auxiliary B
Purpose: Provides End-to-End linker 4B for level 2 cloning
Depositing lab: Naomi Nakayama. Depositing organization: University of Edinburgh. Publication: Mobius Assembly for Plant Systems highlights promoter-terminator interaction in gene regulation. Andreou , Andreas I., Nirkko, Jessica , Ochoa-Villarreal, Marisol , Nakayama, Naomi. bioRxiv, March 31, 2021 10.1101/2021.03.31.437819.
Backbone
  Vector backbone: Aux
  Backbone size w/o insert (bp): 2217
  Vector type: Synthetic Biology
Growth in bacteria
  Bacterial resistance: Kanamycin, 50 μg/mL
  Growth temperature: 37°C
  Growth strain: DH5alpha
  Copy number: High Copy
Gene/Insert
  Gene/Insert name: End-to-End linker 4B
  Species: Synthetic
  Insert size (bp): 50
  Cloning method: Gibson Cloning
  Sequencing primers: 5′ tgccacctgacgtctaagaa; 3′ attaccgcctttgagtgagc
Terms and licenses: Academic/Nonprofit Terms; Industry Terms: Not Available to Industry
How to cite: Auxiliary B was a gift from Naomi Nakayama (Addgene plasmid # 153353 ; http://n2t.net/addgene:153353 ; RRID:Addgene_153353)
